>Addgene plasmid #169856 | Spy CCR5-pegRNA | addgene full sequence | sequence record 332901 | Addgene NGS Result
CGAGGAAGCGGAAGAGCGCCCAATACGCAAACCGCCTCTCCCCGCGCGTTGGCCGATTCATTAATGCAGC
TGGCACGACAGGTTTCCCGACTGGAAAGCGGGCAGTGAGCGCAACGCAATTAATGTGAGTTAGCTCACTC
ATTAGGCACCCCAGGCTTTACACTTTATGCTTCCGGCTCGTATGTTGTGTGGAATTGTGAGCGGATAACA
ATTTCACACAGGAAACAGCTATGACCATGATTACGCCAAGCGCGCAATTAACCCTCACTAAAGGGAACAA
AAGCTGGAGCTCCACCGCGGTGGCGGCCGCCCCCTTCACCGAGGGCCTATTTCCCATGATTCCTTCATAT
TTGCATATACGATACAAGGCTGTTAGAGAGATAATTGGAATTAATTTGACTGTAAACACAAAGATATTAG
TACAAAATACGTGACGTAGAAAGTAATAATTTCTTGGGTAGTTTGCAGTTTTAAAATTATGTTTTAAAAT
GGACTATCATATGCTTACCGTAACTTGAAAGTATTTCGATTTCTTGGCTTTATATATCTTGTGGAAAGGA
CGAAACACCGAGATGACTATCTTTAATGTCGTTTTAGAGCTAGAAATAGCAAGTTAAAATAAGGCTAGTC
CGTTATCAACTTGAAAAAGTGGGACCGAGTCGGTCCTTACACCTGCAGCTCTCATTTTCCTTATATTAAA
GATAGTCATCTTTTTTGATATCAAGCTTATCGATACCGTCGACCTCGAGGGGGGGCCCGGTACCCAATTC
GCCCTATAGTGAGTCGTATTACGCGCGCTCACTGGCCGTCGTTTTACAACGTCGTGACTGGGAAAACCCT
GGCGTTACCCAACTTAATCGCCTTGCAGCACATCCCCCTTTCGCCAGCTGGCGTAATAGCGAAGAGGCCC
GCACCGATCGCCCTTCCCAACAGTTGCGCAGCCTGAATGGCGAATGGG
[124 nt withheld, positions 959-1082]
C
[91 nt withheld, positions 1084-1174]
A
[49 nt withheld, positions 1176-1224]
CCTTTGACGTTGGAGTCCACGTTCTTT
[37 nt withheld, positions 1252-1288]
ACCCTATCTCGGTCTATTCTTTTGATTTATAAGGGATTTTGCCGATTTCGGCCTATTGGTTAAAAAATGA
GCTGATTTAACAAAAATTTAACGCGAATTTTAACAAAATATTAACGCTTACAATTTAGGTGGCACTTTTC
GGGGAAATGTGCGCGGAACCCCTATTTGTTTATTTTTCTAAATACATTCAAATATGTATCCGCTCATGAG
ACAATAACCCTGATAAATGCTTCAATAATATTGAAAAAGGAAGAGTATGAGTATTCAACATTTCCGTGTC
GCCCTTATTCCCTTTTTTGCGGCATTTTGCCTTCCTGTTTTTGCTCACCCAGAAACGCTGGTGAAAGTAA
AAGATGCTGAAGATCAGTTGGGTGCACGAGTGGGTTACATCGAACTGGATCTCAACAGCGGTAAGATCCT
TGAGAGTTTTCGCCCCGAAGAACGTTTTCCAATGATGAGCACTTTTAAAGTTCTGCTATGTGGCGCGGTA
TTATCCCGTATTGACGCCGGGCAAGAGCAACTCGGTCGCCGCATACACTATTCTCAGAATGACTTGGTTG
AGTACTCACCAGTCACAGAAAAGCATCTTACGGATGGCATGACAGTAAGAGAATTATGCAGTGCTGCCAT
AACCATGAGTGATAACACTGCGGCCAACTTACTTCTGACAACGATCGGAGGACCGAAGGAGCTAACCGCT
TTTTTGCACAACATGGGGGATCATGTAACTCGCCTTGATCGTTGGGAACCGGAGCTGAATGAAGCCATAC
CAAACGACGAGCGTGACACCACGATGCCTGTAGCAATGGCAACAACGTTGCGCAAACTATTAACTGGCGA
ACTACTTACTCTAGCTTCCCGGCAACAATTAATAGACTGGATGGAGGCGGATAAAGTTGCAGGACCACTT
CTGCGCTCGGCCCTTCCGGCTGGCTGGTTTATTGCTGATAAATCTGGAGCCGGTGAGCGTGGGTCTCGCG
GTATCATTGCAGCACTGGGGCCAGATGGTAAGCCCTCCCGTATCGTAGTTATCTACACGACGGGGAGTCA
GGCAACTATGGATGAACGAAATAGACAGATCGCTGAGATAGGTGCCTCACTGATTAAGCATTGGTAACTG
TCAGACCAAGTTTACTCATATATACTTTAGATTGATTTAAAACTTCATTTTTAATTTAAAAGGATCTAGG
TGAAGATCCTTTTTGATAATCTCATGACCAAAATCCCTTAACGTGAGTTTTCGTTCCACTGAGCGTCAGA
CCCCGTAGAAAAGATCAAAGGATCTTCTTGAGATCCTTTTTTTCTGCGCGTAATCTGCTGCTTGCAAACA
AAAAAACCACCGCTACCAGCGGTGGTTTGTTTGCCGGATCAAGAGCTACCAACTCTTTTTCCGAAGGTAA
CTGGCTTCAGCAGAGCGCAGATACCAAATACTGTTCTTCTAGTGTAGCCGTAGTTAGGCCACCACTTCAA
GAACTCTGTAGCACCGCCTACATACCTCGCTCTGCTAATCCTGTTACCAGTGGCTGCTGCCAGTGGCGAT
AAGTCGTGTCTTACCGGGTTGGACTCAAGACGATAGTTACCGGATAAGGCGCAGCGGTCGGGCTGAACGG
GGGGTTCGTGCACACAGCCCAGCTTGGAGCGAACGACCTACACCGAACTGAGATACCTACAGCGTGAGCT
ATGAGAAAGCGCCACGCTTCCCGAAGGGAGAAAGGCGGACAGGTATCCGGTAAGCGGCAGGGTCGGAACA
GGAGAGCGCACGAGGGAGCTTCCAGGGGGAAACGCCTGGTATCTTTATAGTCCTGTCGGGTTTCGCCACC
TCTGACTTGAGCGTCGATTTTTGTGATGCTCGTCAGGGGGGCGGAGCCTATGGAAAAACGCCAGCAACGC
GGCCTTTTTACGGTTCCTGGCCTTTTGCTGGCCTTTTGCTCACATGTTCTTTCCTGCGTTATCCCCTGAT
TCTGTGGATAACCGTATTACCGCCTTTGAGTGAGCTGATACCGCTCGCCGCAGCCGAACGACCGAGCGCA
GCGAGTCAGTGAG
Features (pLannotate 1.2.2; 15 found; start..end, strand, type, name):
     16..108     +  CDS            lacI (fragment): lac repressor; lacI; The lac repressor binds to the lac operator to inhibit transcription in E. coli. This inhibition can be relieved by adding lactose or isopropyl-β-D-thiogalactopyranoside (IPTG).
    121..142     +  protein_bind   CAP binding site: CAP binding activates transcription in the presence of cAMP. E. coli catabolite activator protein
    157..187     +  promoter       lac promoter: promoter for the E. coli lac operon
    195..211     +  protein_bind   lac operator: The lac repressor binds to the lac operator to inhibit transcription in E. coli. This inhibition can be relieved by adding lactose or isopropyl-β-D-thiogalactopyranoside (IPTG). lac repressor encoded by lacI
    256..274     +  promoter       T3 promoter: promoter for bacteriophage T3 RNA polymerase
    287..310     +  misc_feature   MCS (fragment): pBluescript multiple cloning site
    321..561     +  promoter       U6 promoter: RNA polymerase III promoter for human U6 snRNA
    591..664     +  misc_RNA       gRNA scaffold: guide RNA scaffold for the Streptococcus pyogenes CRISPR/Cas9 system
    717..764     +  misc_feature   MCS (fragment): pBluescript multiple cloning site
    773..791     -  promoter       T7 promoter: promoter for bacteriophage T7 RNA polymerase
    799..954     +  CDS            lacZα (fragment): LacZα fragment of β-galactosidase; lacZ fragment
    959..1387    +  rep_origin     f1 ori (sequence partly withheld): f1 bacteriophage origin of replication; arrow indicates direction of (+) strand synthesis
   1440..1544    +  promoter       AmpR promoter: bla
   1545..2405    +  CDS            AmpR: β-lactamase; bla; confers resistance to ampicillin, carbenicillin, and related antibiotics
   2576..3164    +  rep_origin     ori: high-copy-number ColE1/pMB1/pBR322/pUC origin of replication
