[The description below was written by a language model from this plasmid's Addgene catalogue record and pLannotate feature annotations shown in this document.]
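Description:
Spy CCR5-pegRNA is a small pBluescript-based plasmid that expresses a prime editing guide RNA (pegRNA) for Streptococcus pyogenes Cas9-derived prime editors, directed at CCR5, in mammalian cells. It is propagated in E. coli through a high-copy ColE1/pUC-type origin and selected with ampicillin via the β-lactamase gene and its native promoter. The backbone also retains typical pBluescript elements: an f1 phage origin, lac promoter/operator and CAP site, fragments of lacI and lacZα, and remnants of the multiple cloning site flanked by T3 and T7 promoters, which also serve as sequencing primer sites. The catalogue lists the total size as about 3 kb, while the sequenced record is 3,331 nt.

The payload sits within the interrupted cloning site and was assembled by Gibson cloning. A human U6 promoter, an RNA polymerase III promoter suited to producing short, uncapped RNAs, drives the transcript. A short unannotated gap between the promoter and the SpyCas9 guide RNA scaffold is the position expected for the CCR5-targeting spacer. Another unannotated stretch between the scaffold and the downstream MCS fragment is where a pegRNA's 3′ extension (reverse transcriptase template and primer binding site) and a Pol III terminator would normally lie, although the feature table does not label these. The record does not state the specific edit encoded or the species of the CCR5 target.

The plasmid carries no Cas9 or prime editor coding sequence and no mammalian selection marker, so it is meant to be co-delivered with a separate prime editor expression construct. It was deposited with a study of improved prime editors, where a CCR5 pegRNA would be used to measure editing at that locus.
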