Addgene plasmid #169856: Spy CCR5-pegRNA
Purpose: SpyCas9-pegRNA for CCR5
Depositing lab: Scot Wolfe. Publication: Improved prime editors enable pathogenic allele correction and cancer modelling in adult mice. Liu P, Liang SQ, Zheng C, Mintzer E, Zhao YG, Ponnienselvan K, Mir A, Sontheimer EJ, Gao G, Flotte TR, Wolfe SA, Xue W. Nat Commun. 2021 Apr 9;12(1):2121. doi: 10.1038/s41467-021-22295-w. PubMed 33837189.
Backbone
  Vector backbone: pBlueScript
  Backbone size w/o insert (bp): 600
  Total vector size (bp): 3000
  Vector type: Mammalian Expression
Growth in bacteria
  Bacterial resistance: Ampicillin, 100 μg/mL
  Growth temperature: 37°C
  Growth strain: DH5alpha
  Copy number: High Copy
Gene/Insert
  Gene/Insert name: Spy CCR5-pegRNA
  Promoter: human U6 promoter
  Cloning method: Gibson Cloning
  Sequencing primers: 5′ T3; 3′ T7
Terms and licenses: Academic/Nonprofit Terms; Industry Terms: Not Available to Industry
Depositor comments: Please visit https://doi.org/10.1101/2020.12.15.422970 for bioRxiv preprint.
How to cite: Spy CCR5-pegRNA was a gift from Scot Wolfe (Addgene plasmid # 169856 ; http://n2t.net/addgene:169856 ; RRID:Addgene_169856)
